Addgene plasmid #175297: pH6HTC_minus_cer-region
Purpose: (Empty Backbone) Production of HaloTag fusion protein
Depositing lab: Claudia Kutter. Depositing organization: Karolinska Institutet. Publication: Large-scale identification of RBP-RNA interactions by RAPseq refines essentials of post-transcriptional gene regulation. Atanasoai I, Papavasileiou S, Preiß N, Kutter C. bioRxiv 2021.11.08.467743 10.1101/2021.11.08.467743.
Backbone
  Vector backbone: pH6HTC
  Vector type: Bacterial Expression ; Cell Free Expression
  Tag / fusion protein: HaloTag-6xHis (C terminal on backbone)
Growth in bacteria
  Bacterial resistance: Ampicillin, 100 μg/mL
  Growth temperature: 37°C
  Growth strain: DH5alpha
  Copy number: High Copy
Gene/Insert
  Gene/Insert name: None
  Tag / fusion protein: HaloTag-6xHis (C terminal on backbone)
Terms and licenses: Academic/Nonprofit Terms; Industry Terms: Not Available to Industry
Depositor comments: Please visit https://doi.org/10.1101/2021.11.08.467743 for bioRxiv preprint.
How to cite: pH6HTC_minus_cer-region was a gift from Claudia Kutter (Addgene plasmid # 175297 ; http://n2t.net/addgene:175297 ; RRID:Addgene_175297)
