[The description below was written by a language model from this plasmid's Addgene catalogue record and pLannotate feature annotations shown in this document.]
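Description:
pH6HTC_minus_cer-region is an empty bacterial and cell-free expression backbone for producing proteins fused at their C terminus to a HaloTag-6xHis tag. It derives from pH6HTC and, as the name indicates, lacks the cer region of the parent vector. The sequenced plasmid is compact at about 3.5 kb. It is maintained in E. coli through a high-copy ColE1/pUC-type origin and selected with ampicillin via a β-lactamase gene driven by its own promoter.

The expression cassette is driven by a T7 promoter, so it requires T7 RNA polymerase, supplied either by a suitable bacterial host or by a cell-free transcription/translation system. Downstream of the promoter lies the position where a coding sequence of interest would be inserted, although the record does not annotate a cloning site. This is followed by a TEV protease recognition site, the HaloTag coding sequence and a T7 terminator. The His tag listed in the catalogue entry is not separately annotated in the feature table. An inserted protein is therefore expressed with a cleavable C-terminal tag. HaloTag, a modified dehalogenase, binds covalently to chloroalkane ligands for immobilisation or labelling, the His tag permits metal-affinity purification, and TEV cleavage can release the protein from the tag. The rrnB T1 and T2 terminators upstream of the T7 promoter insulate the cassette from read-through transcription. A short AmpR promoter fragment and a tnpA fragment also appear in the annotation and are probably non-functional backbone remnants.

The associated publication concerns large-scale mapping of interactions between RNA-binding proteins and RNA, which suggests the vector is used to produce HaloTag-fused RNA-binding proteins for such assays.
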