Features (pLannotate 1.2.2; 11 found; start..end, strand, type, name):
     39..66      +  terminator     rrnB T2 terminator: transcription terminator T2 from the E. coli rrnB gene
     85..128     +  promoter       AmpR promoter (fragment): bla
    148..166     +  promoter       T7 promoter: promoter for bacteriophage T7 RNA polymerase
    266..286     +  CDS            TEV site: tobacco etch virus (TEV) protease recognition and cleavage site
    302..1185    +  CDS            HaloTag® (fragment): modified bacterial dehalogenase that forms covalent bonds with chloroalkane derivatives
   1229..1276    +  terminator     T7 terminator: transcription terminator for bacteriophage T7 RNA polymerase
   1286..1462    -  CDS            tnpA (fragment): TN5P_ECOLX - Also known as tnp. Experimental evidence at protein level: Swiss-Prot protein existence level 1. Mediates transposition of transposon Tn5 by a 'cut and paste' mechanism. First, the monomeric transposase binds the 19 bp inverted DNA repeats flanking the transposon. Then, dimerization of the DNA- bound transposase creates a synaptic DNA complex. After nicking of the first DNA strand, excision of the transposon proceeds through a series of intermediates. The transposase then mediates the insertion of the transposon at a new site by strand transfer. The activity of the wild- type tran
   1505..1609    +  promoter       AmpR promoter: bla
   1610..2470    +  CDS            AmpR: β-lactamase; bla; confers resistance to ampicillin, carbenicillin, and related antibiotics
   2628..3216    -  rep_origin     ori: high-copy-number ColE1/pMB1/pBR322/pUC origin of replication
   3334..3420    +  terminator     rrnB T1 terminator: Escherichia coli rrnB; transcription terminator T1 from the E. coli rrnB gene
>Addgene plasmid #175297 | pH6HTC_minus_cer-region | addgene full sequence | sequence record 345486 | Addgene NGS Result
AGGACGCCCGCCATAAACTGCCAGGCATCAAATTAAGCAGAAGGCCATCCTGACGGATGGCCTTTTTGCG
TTTCTACAAACTCTTTTGTTTATTTTTCTAAATACATTCAAATATGTATCCGCTCATGGATCTCGATCCC
GCGAAATTAATACGACTCACTATAGGGTATTTTAACTTTACTAAGGAGCGATCGCTTCCGAATTCCTACC
GCGGATATCTAGATTTGGGCCCAATTCCTGCAGGCGAGCTCTCGAGCCAACCACTGAGGATCTGTACTTT
CAGAGCGATAACGATGGATCCGAAATCGGTACTGGCTTTCCATTCGACCCCCATTATGTGGAAGTCCTGG
GCGAGCGCATGCACTACGTCGATGTTGGTCCGCGCGATGGCACCCCTGTGCTGTTCCTGCACGGTAACCC
GACCTCCTCCTACGTGTGGCGCAACATCATCCCGCATGTTGCACCGACCCATCGCTGCATTGCTCCAGAC
CTGATCGGTATGGGCAAATCCGACAAACCAGACCTGGGTTATTTCTTCGACGACCACGTCCGCTTCATGG
ATGCCTTCATCGAAGCCCTGGGTCTGGAAGAGGTCGTCCTGGTCATTCACGACTGGGGCTCCGCTCTGGG
TTTCCACTGGGCCAAGCGCAATCCAGAGCGCGTCAAAGGTATTGCATTTATGGAGTTCATCCGCCCTATC
CCGACCTGGGACGAATGGCCAGAATTTGCCCGCGAGACCTTCCAGGCCTTCCGCACCACCGACGTCGGCC
GCAAGCTGATCATCGATCAGAACGTTTTTATCGAGGGTACGCTGCCGATGGGTGTCGTCCGCCCGCTGAC
TGAAGTCGAGATGGACCATTACCGCGAGCCGTTCCTGAATCCTGTTGACCGCGAGCCACTGTGGCGCTTC
CCAAACGAGCTGCCAATCGCCGGTGAGCCAGCGAACATCGTCGCGCTGGTCGAAGAATACATGGACTGGC
TGCACCAGTCCCCTGTCCCGAAGCTGCTGTTCTGGGGCACCCCAGGCGTTCTGATCCCACCGGCCGAAGC
CGCTCGCCTGGCCAAAAGCCTGCCTAACTGCAAGGCTGTGGACATCGGCCCGGGTCTGAATCTGCTGCAA
GAAGACAACCCGGACCTGATCGGCAGCGAGATCGCGCGCTGGCTGTCTACTCTGGAGATTTCCGGTCATC
ATCACCATCACCACTAATAGTCAACCGCTGAGCAATAACTAGCATAACCCCTTGGGGCCTCTAAACGGGT
CTTGAGGGGTTTTTTGCTGAAAGGAGGAACTATATCCGGTTCGCTTGCTGTCCATAAAACCGCCCAGTCT
AGCTATCGCCATGTAAGCCCACTGCAAGCTACCTGCTTTCTCTTTGCGCTTGCGTTTTCCCTTGTCCAGA
TAGCCCAGTAGCTGACATTCATCCGGGGTCAGCACCGTTTCTGCGGACTGGCTTTCTACGTAATGGTTTC
TTAGACGTCAGGTGGCACTTTTCGGGGAAATGTGCGCGGAACCCCTATTTGTTTATTTTTCTAAATACAT
TCAAATATGTATCCGCTCATGAGACAATAACCCTGATAAATGCTTCAATAATATTGAAAAAGGAAGAGTA
TGAGTATTCAACATTTCCGTGTCGCCCTTATTCCCTTTTTTGCGGCATTTTGCCTTCCTGTTTTTGCTCA
CCCAGAAACGCTGGTGAAAGTAAAAGATGCTGAAGATCAGTTGGGTGCACGAGTGGGTTACATCGAACTG
GATCTCAACAGCGGTAAGATCCTTGAGAGTTTTCGCCCCGAAGAACGTTTTCCAATGATGAGCACTTTCA
AAGTTCTGCTATGTGGCGCGGTATTATCCCGTATTGACGCCGGGCAAGAGCAACTCGGTCGCCGCATACA
CTATTCTCAGAATGACTTGGTTGAGTACTCACCAGTCACAGAAAAGCATCTTACGGATGGCATGACAGTA
AGAGAATTATGCAGTGCTGCCATAACCATGAGTGATAACACTGCGGCCAACTTACTTCTGACAACTATCG
GAGGACCGAAGGAGCTAACCGCTTTTTTGCACAACATGGGGGATCATGTAACTCGCCTTGATCGTTGGGA
ACCGGAGCTGAATGAAGCCATACCAAACGACGAGCGTGACACCACGATGCCTGTAGCAATGGCAACAACG
TTGCGCAAACTATTAACTGGCGAACTACTTACTCTAGCTTCCCGGCAACAATTAATAGACTGGATGGAGG
CGGATAAAGTTGCAGGACCACTTCTGCGCTCGGCCCTTCCGGCTGGCTGGTTTATTGCTGATAAATCTGG
AGCCGGTGAGCGTGGGTCTCGCGGTATCATTGCAGCACTGGGGCCAGATGGTAAGCCCTCCCGTATCGTA
GTTATCTACACGACGGGGAGTCAGGCAACTATGGATGAACGAAATAGACAGATCGCTGAGATAGGTGCCT
CACTGATTAAGCATTGGTAATTCGAAATGACCGACCAAGCGACGCCCAACCGGTATCAGCTCACTCAAAG
GCGGTAATACGGTTATCCACAGAATCAGGGGATAACGCAGGAAAGAACATGTGAGCAAAAGGCCAGCAAA
AGGCCAGGAACCGTAAAAAGGCCGCGTTGCTGGCGTTTTTCCATAGGCTCCGCCCCCCTGACGAGCATCA
CAAAAATCGACGCTCAAGTCAGAGGTGGCGAAACCCGACAGGACTATAAAGATACCAGGCGTTTCCCCCT
GGAAGCTCCCTCGTGCGCTCTCCTGTTCCGACCCTGCCGCTTACCGGATACCTGTCCGCCTTTCTCCCTT
CGGGAAGCGTGGCGCTTTCTCATAGCTCACGCTGTAGGTATCTCAGTTCGGTGTAGGTCGTTCGCTCCAA
GCTGGGCTGTGTGCACGAACCCCCCGTTCAGCCCGACCGCTGCGCCTTATCCGGTAACTATCGTCTTGAG
TCCAACCCGGTAAGACACGACTTATCGCCACTGGCAGCAGCCACTGGTAACAGGATTAGCAGAGCGAGGT
ATGTAGGCGGTGCTACAGAGTTCTTGAAGTGGTGGCCTAACTACGGCTACACTAGAAGGACAGTATTTGG
TATCTGCGCTCTGCTGAAGCCAGTTACCTTCGGAAAAAGAGTTGGTAGCTCTTGATCCGGCAAACAAACC
ACCGCTGGTAGCGGTGGTTTTTTTGTTTGCAAGCAGCAGATTACGCGCAGAAAAAAAGGATTTCAAGAAG
ATCCTTTGATCTTTTCTACGGGGTCTGACGCTCAGTGGAACGAAAACTCACGTTAAGGGCATATGATGGT
AGTGTGGGGTCTCCCCATGCGAGAGTAGGGAACTGCCAGGCATCAAATAAAACGAAAGGCTCAGTCGAAA
GACTGGGCCTTTCGTTTTATCTGTTGTTTGTCGGTGAACGCTCTCCTGAGTAGGACAAATCCGCCGGGAG
CGGATTTGAACGTTGCGAAGCAACGGCCCGGAGGGTGGCGGGC
